Addgene plasmid #32813: CMV-hEAAT1
Depositing lab: Susan Amara. Depositing organization: University of Pittsburgh (University, School of Medicine, and Cancer Institute).
Backbone
  Vector backbone: pCMV5
  Backbone size w/o insert (bp): 4700
  Vector type: Mammalian Expression
Growth in bacteria
  Bacterial resistance: Ampicillin, 50 μg/mL
  Growth temperature: 37°C
  Growth strain: DH5alpha
  Copy number: Unknown
Gene/Insert
  Gene/Insert name: EAAT1
  Species: H. sapiens (human)
  Insert size (bp): 1600
  Entrez Gene: SLC1A3 (a.k.a. EA6, EAAT1, GLAST, GLAST1)
  Promoter: CMV
  Cloning method: Restriction Enzyme; 5′ cloning site None (unknown if destroyed); 3′ cloning site None (unknown if destroyed)
  Sequencing primers: 5′ CMV-Fwd
Terms and licenses: Academic/Nonprofit Terms; Industry Terms: Not Available to Industry
How to cite: CMV-hEAAT1 was a gift from Susan Amara (Addgene plasmid # 32813 ; http://n2t.net/addgene:32813 ; RRID:Addgene_32813)
