[The description below was written by a language model from this plasmid's Addgene catalogue record and pLannotate feature annotations shown in this document.]
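Description:
CMV-hEAAT1 is a mammalian expression plasmid built on the pCMV5 backbone that carries the human excitatory amino acid transporter 1 (EAAT1, also called GLAST; gene SLC1A3). The sequenced construct is about 6.2 kb, consistent with a roughly 4.7 kb backbone plus an insert of about 1.6 kb. It is propagated in E. coli through a high-copy ColE1/pUC-type origin and selected with ampicillin via the β-lactamase gene and its native promoter. An f1 bacteriophage origin is also present, which in principle allows production of single-stranded DNA.

The expression cassette consists of the human cytomegalovirus immediate early enhancer and promoter, followed by the SLC1A3 coding sequence and a human growth hormone polyadenylation signal that provides transcript 3′ end processing. No epitope tag, fluorescent reporter or other fusion partner is annotated, so the transporter appears to be expressed in untagged form. Downstream of the cassette lies an SV40 enhancer/early promoter region, which contains the SV40 origin and can support episomal amplification in cells expressing large T antigen, such as COS cells. It does not drive any annotated mammalian selection marker, so the plasmid is suited to transient transfection rather than drug selection of stable lines. The remaining features (lacZα and lacI fragments, lac promoter and operator, CAP binding site, T7 promoter) are remnants of the cloning vector backbone with no evident role in the payload.

The record gives restriction enzyme cloning as the method but does not specify the sites, nor does it state a purpose. A construct of this design would typically be used for heterologous expression of the human glutamate transporter in cultured mammalian cells, for example to study its uptake activity, pharmacology or electrophysiology.
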