Features (pLannotate 1.2.2; 15 found; start..end, strand, type, name):
      4..158     -  CDS            lacZα (fragment): LacZα fragment of β-galactosidase; lacZ fragment
    318..697     +  enhancer       CMV enhancer: human cytomegalovirus immediate early enhancer
    699..898     +  promoter       CMV promoter: human cytomegalovirus (CMV) immediate early promoter
    940..2565    +  CDS            SLC1A3: EAA1_HUMAN - Also known as EAAT1 From Homo sapiens (Human).
   2582..3204    +  polyA_signal   hGH poly(A) signal: human growth hormone polyadenylation signal
   3233..3562    +  promoter       SV40 promoter: SV40 enhancer and early promoter
   3601..3619    -  promoter       T7 promoter: promoter for bacteriophage T7 RNA polymerase
   3657..3673    -  protein_bind   lac operator: The lac repressor binds to the lac operator to inhibit transcription in E. coli. This inhibition can be relieved by adding lactose or isopropyl-β-D-thiogalactopyranoside (IPTG). lac repressor encoded by lacI
   3681..3711    -  promoter       lac promoter: promoter for the E. coli lac operon
   3726..3747    -  protein_bind   CAP binding site: CAP binding activates transcription in the presence of cAMP. E. coli catabolite activator protein
   3760..3852    -  CDS            lacI (fragment): lac repressor; lacI; The lac repressor binds to the lac operator to inhibit transcription in E. coli. This inhibition can be relieved by adding lactose or isopropyl-β-D-thiogalactopyranoside (IPTG).
   4035..4623    -  rep_origin     ori: high-copy-number ColE1/pMB1/pBR322/pUC origin of replication
   4794..5654    -  CDS            AmpR: β-lactamase; bla; confers resistance to ampicillin, carbenicillin, and related antibiotics
   5655..5759    -  promoter       AmpR promoter: bla
   5786..6214    +  rep_origin     f1 ori (sequence partly withheld): f1 bacteriophage origin of replication; arrow indicates direction of (+) strand synthesis
>Addgene plasmid #32813 | CMV-hEAAT1 | addgene full sequence | sequence record 416650 | Addgene NGS Result
CCATTCGCCATTCAGGCTGCGCAACTGTTGGGAAGGGCGATCGGTGCGGGCCTCTTCGCTATTACGCCAG
CTGGCGAAAGGGGGATGTGCTGCAAGGCGATTAAGTTGGGTAACGCCAGGGTTTTCCCAGTCACGACGTT
GTAAAACGACGGCCAGTGCCAAGCTGATCTATACATTGAATCAATATTGGCAATTAGCCATATTAGTCAT
TGGTTATATAGCATAAATCAATATTGGCTATTGGCCATTGCATACGTTGTATCTATATCATAATATGTAC
ATTTATATTGGCTCATGTCCAATATGACCGCCATGTTGACATTGATTATTGACTAGTTATTAATAGTAAT
CAATTACGGGGTCATTAGTTCATAGCCCATATATGGAGTTCCGCGTTACATAACTTACGGTAAATGGCCC
GCCTGGCTGACCGCCCAACGACCCCCGCCCATTGACGTCAATAATGACGTATGTTCCCATAGTAACGCCA
ATAGGGACTTTCCATTGACGTCAATGGGTGGAGTATTTACGGTAAACTGCCCACTTGGCAGTACATCAAG
TGTATCATATGCCAAGTCCGCCCCCTATTGACGTCAATGACGGTAAATGGCCCGCCTGGCATTATGCCCA
GTACATGACCTTACGGGACTTTCCTACTTGGCAGTACATCTACGTATTAGTCATCGCTATTACCATGGTG
ATGCGGTTTTGGCAGTACACCAATGGGCGTGGATAGCGGTTTGACTCACGGGGATTTCCAAGTCTCCACC
CCATTGACGTCAATGGGAGTTTGTTTTGGCACCAAAATCAACGGGACTTTCCAAAATGTCGTAATAACCC
CGCCCCGTTGACGCAAATGGGCGGTAGGCGTGTACGGTGGGAGGTCTATATAAGCAGAGCTCGTTTAGTG
AACCGTCAGAATTCAGATCTGGTACCAATATGACTAAAAGCAATGGAGAAGAGCCCAAGATGGGGGGCAG
GATGGAGAGATTCCAGCAGGGAGTCCGTAAACGCACACTTTTGGCCAAGAAGAAAGTGCAGAACATTACA
AAGGAGGATGTTAAAAGTTACCTGTTTCGGAATGCTTTTGTGCTGCTCACAGTCACCGCTGTCATTGTGG
GTACAATCCTTGGATTTACCCTCCGACCATACAGAATGAGCTACCGGGAAGTCAAGTACTTCTCCTTTCC
TGGGGAACTTCTGATGAGGATGTTACAGATGCTGGTCTTACCACTTATCATCTCCAGTCTTGTCACAGGA
ATGGCGGCGCTAGATAGTAAGGCATCAGGGAAGATGGGAATGCGAGCTGTAGTCTATTATATGACTACCA
CCATCATTGCTGTGGTGATTGGCATAATCATTGTCATCATCATCCATCCTGGGAAGGGCACAAAGGAAAA
CATGCACAGAGAAGGCAAAATTGTACGAGTGACAGCTGCAGATGCCTTCCTGGACTTGATCAGGAACATG
TTCCCTCCAAATCTGGTAGAAGCCTGCTTTAAACAGTTTAAAACCAACTATGAGAAGAGAAGCTTTAAAG
TGCCCATCCAGGCCAACGAAACGCTTGTGGGTGCTGTGATAAACAATGTGTCTGAGGCCATGGAGACTCT
TACCCGAATCACAGAGGAGCTGGTCCCAGTTCCAGGATCTGTGAATGGAGTCAATGCCCTGGGTCTAGTT
GTCTTCTCCATGTGCTTCGGTTTTGTGATTGGAAACATGAAGGAACAGGGGCAGGCCCTGAGAGAGTTCT
TTGATTCTCTTAACGAAGCCATCATGAGACTGGTAGCAGTAATAATGTGGTATGCCCCCGTGGGTATTCT
CTTCCTGATTGCTGGGAAGATTGTGGAGATGGAAGACATGGGTGTGATTGGGGGGCAGCTTGCCATGTAC
ACCGTGACTGTCATTGTTGGCTTACTCATTCACGCAGTCATCGTCTTGCCACTCCTCTACTTCTTGGTAA
CACGGAAAAACCCTTGGGTTTTTATTGGAGGGTTGCTGCAAGCACTCATCACCGCTCTGGGGACCTCTTC
AAGTTCTGCCACCCTACCCATCACCTTCAAGTGCCTGGAAGAGAACAATGGCGTGGACAAGCGCGTCACC
AGATTCGTGCTCCCCGTAGGAGCCACCATTAACATGGATGGGACTGCCCTCTATGAGGCTTTGGCTGCCA
TTTTCATTGCTCAAGTTAACAACTTTGAACTGAACTTCGGACAAATTATTACAATCAGCATCACAGCCAC
AGCTGCCAGTATTGGGGCAGCTGGAATTCCTCAGGCGGGCCTGGTCACTATGGTCATTGTGCTGACATCT
GTCGGCCTGCCCACTGACGACATCACGCTCATCATCGCGGTGGACTGGTTCCTGGATCGCCTCCGGACCA
CCACCAACGTACTGGGAGACTCCCTGGGAGCTGGGATTGTGGAGCACTTGTCACGACATGAACTGAAGAA
CAGAGATGTTGAAATGGGTAACTCAGTGATTGAAGAGAATGAAATGAAGAAACCATATCAACTGATTGCA
CAGGACAATGAAACTGAGAAACCCATCGACAGTGAAACCAAGATGTAGTCTAGAGGATCCCGGGTGGCAT
CCCTGTGACCCCTCCCCAGTGCCTCTCCTGGCCCTGGAAGTTGCCACTCCAGTGCCCACCAGCCTTGTCC
TAATAAAATTAAGTTGCATCATTTTGTCTGACTAGGTGTCCTTCTATAATATTATGGGGTGGAGGGGGGT
GGTATGGAGCAAGGGGCAAGTTGGGAAGACAACCTGTAGGGCCTGCGGGGTCTATTGGGAACCAAGCTGG
AGTGCAGTGGCACAATCTTGGCTCACTGCAATCTCCGCCTCCTGGGTTCAAGCGATTCTCCTGCCTCAGC
CTCCCGAGTTGTTGGGATTCCAGGCATGCATGACCAGGCTCAGCTAATTTTTGTTTTTTTGGTAGAGACG
GGGTTTCACCATATTGGCCAGGCTGGTCTCCAACTCCTAATCTCAGGTGATCTACCCACCTTGGCCTCCC
AAATTGCTGGGATTACAGGCGTGAACCACTGCTCCCTTCCCTGTCCTTCTGATTTTAAAATAACTATACC
AGCAGGAGGACGTCCAGACACAGCATAGGCTACCTGGCCATGCCCAACCGGTGGGACATTTGAGTTGCTT
GCTTGGCACTGTCCTCTCATGCGTTGGGTCCACTCAGTAGATGCCTGTTGAATTGGGTACGCGGCCAGCT
TGGCTGTGGAATGTGTGTCAGTTAGGGTGTGGAAAGTCCCCAGGCTCCCCAGCAGGCAGAAGTATGCAAA
GCATGCATCTCAATTAGTCAGCAACCAGGTGTGGAAAGTCCCCAGGCTCCCCAGCAGGCAGAAGTATGCA
AAGCATGCATCTCAATTAGTCAGCAACCATAGTCCCGCCCCTAACTCCGCCCATCCCGCCCCTAACTCCG
CCCAGTTCCGCCCATTCTCCGCCCCATGGCTGACTAATTTTTTTTATTTATGCAGAGGCCGAGGCCGCCT
CGGCCTCTGAGCTATTCCAGAAGTAGTGAGGAGGCTTTTTTGGAGGCCTAGGCTTTTGCAAAAAGCTCCT
CGAGGAACTGAAAAACCAGAAAGTTAATTCCCTATAGTGAGTCGTATTAAATTCGTAATCATGTCATAGC
TGTTTCCTGTGTGAAATTGTTATCCGCTCACAATTCCACACAACATACGAGCCGGAAGCATAAAGTGTAA
AGCCTGGGGTGCCTAATGAGTGAGCTAACTCACATTAATTGCGTTGCGCTCACTGCCCGCTTTCCAGTCG
GGAAACCTGTCGTGCCAGCTGCATTAATGAATCGGCCAACGCGCGGGGAGAGGCGGTTTGCGTATTGGGC
GCTCTTCCGCTTCCTCGCTCACTGACTCGCTGCGCTCGGTCGTTCGGCTGCGGCGAGCGGTATCAGCTCA
CTCAAAGGCGGTAATACGGTTATCCACAGAATCAGGGGATAACGCAGGAAAGAACATGTGAGCAAAAGGC
CAGCAAAAGGCCAGGAACCGTAAAAAGGCCGCGTTGCTGGCGTTTTTCCATAGGCTCCGCCCCCCTGACG
AGCATCACAAAAATCGACGCTCAAGTCAGAGGTGGCGAAACCCGACAGGACTATAAAGATACCAGGCGTT
TCCCCCTGGAAGCTCCCTCGTGCGCTCTCCTGTTCCGACCCTGCCGCTTACCGGATACCTGTCCGCCTTT
CTCCCTTCGGGAAGCGTGGCGCTTTCTCATAGCTCACGCTGTAGGTATCTCAGTTCGGTGTTGGTCGTTC
GCTCCAAGCTGGGCTGTGTGCACGAACCCCCCGTTCAGCCCGACCGCTGCGCCTTATCCGGTAACTATCG
TCTTGAGTCCAACCCGGTAAGACACGACTTATCGCCACTGGCAGCAGCCACTGGTAACAGGATTAGCAGA
GCGAGGTATGTAGGCGGTGCTACAGAGTTCTTGAAGTGGTGGCCTAACTACGGCTACACTAGAAGAACAG
TATTTGGTATCTGCGCTCTGCTGAAGCCAGTTACCTTCGGAAAAAGAGTTGGTAGCTCTTGATCCGGCAA
ACAAACCACCGCTGGTAGCGGTGGTTTTTTTGTTTGCAAGCAGCAGATTACGCGCAGAAAAAAAGGATCT
CAAGAAGATCCTTTGATCTTTTCTACGGGGTCTGACGCTCAGTGGAACGAAAACTCACGTTAAGGGATTT
TGGTCATGAGATTATCAAAAAGGATCTTCACCTAGATCCTTTTAAATTAAAAATGAAGTTTTAAATCAAT
CTAAAGTATATATGAGTAAACTTGGTCTGACAGTTACCAATGCTTAATCAGTGAGGCACCTATCTCAGCG
ATCTGTCTATTTCGTTCATCCATAGTTGCCTGACTCCCCGTCGTGTAGATAACTACGATACGGGAGGGCT
TACCATCTGGCCCCAGTGCTGCAATGATACCGCGAGACCCACGCTCACCGGCTCCAGATTTATCAGCAAT
AAACCAGCCAGCCGGAAGGGCCGAGCGCAGAAGTGGTCCTGCAACTTTATCCGCCTCCATCCAGTCTATT
AATTGTTGCCGGGAAGCTAGAGTAAGTAGTTCGCCAGTTAATAGTTTGCGCAACGTTGTTGCCATTGCTA
CAGGCATCGTGGTGTCACGCTCGTCGTTTGGTATGGCTTCATTCAGCTCCGGTTCCCAACGATCAAGGCG
AGTTACATGATCCCCCATGTTGTGCAAAAAAGCGGTTAGCTCCTTCGGTCCTCCGATCGTTGTCAGAAGT
AAGTTGGCCGCAGTGTTATCACTCATGGTTATGGCAGCACTGCATAATTCTCTTACTGTCATGCCATCCG
TAAGATGCTTTTCTGTGACTGGTGAGTACTCAACCAAGTCATTCTGAGAATAGTGTATGCGGCGACCGAG
TTGCTCTTGCCCGGCGTCAATACGGGATAATACCGCGCCACATAGCAGAACTTTAAAAGTGCTCATCATT
GGAAAACGTTCTTCGGGGCGAAAACTCTCAAGGATCTTACCGCTGTTGAGATCCAGTTCGATGTAACCCA
CTCGTGCACCCAACTGATCTTCAGCATCTTTTACTTTCACCAGCGTTTCTGGGTGAGCAAAAACAGGAAG
GCAAAATGCCGCAAAAAAGGGAATAAGGGCGACACGGAAATGTTGAATACTCATACTCTTCCTTTTTCAA
TATTATTGAAGCATTTATCAGGGTTATTGTCTCATGAGCGGATACATATTTGAATGTATTTAGAAAAATA
AACAAATAGGGGTTCCGCGCACATTTCCCCGAAAAGTGCCACCTG
[124 nt withheld, positions 5786-5909]
C
[91 nt withheld, positions 5911-6001]
A
[49 nt withheld, positions 6003-6051]
CCTTTGACGTTGGAGTCCACGTTCTTT
[37 nt withheld, positions 6079-6115]
ACCCTATCTCGGTCTATTCTTTTGATTTATAAGGGATTTTGCCGATTTCGGCCTATTGGTTAAAAAATGA
GCTGATTTAACAAAAATTTAACGCGAATTTTAACAAAATATTAACGCTTACAATTT
