>Addgene plasmid #32813 | CMV-hEAAT1 | addgene partial sequence | sequence record 39546 | CMV-F 5'-CGCAAATGGGCGGTAGGCGTG-3'
TAGCGAGCTCGTTNGTGAACCGTCAGAATTCAGATCTGGTACCAATATGACTAAAAGCAATGGAGAAGAG
CCCAAGATGGGGGGCAGGATGGAGAGATTCCAGCAGGGAGTCCGTAAACGCACACTTTTGGCCAAGAAGA
AAGTGCAGAACATTACAAAGGAGGATGTTAAAAGTTACCTGTTTCGGAATGCTTTTGTGCTGCTCACAGT
CACCGCTGTCATTGTGGGTACAATCCTTGGATTTACCCTCCGACCATACAGAATGAGCTACCGGGAAGTC
AAGTACTTCTCCTTTCCTGGGGAACTTCTGATGAGGATGTTACAGATGCTGGTCTTACCACTTATCATCT
CCAGTCTTGTCACAGGAATGGCGGCGCTAGATAGTAAGGCATCAGGGAAGATGGGAATGCGAGCTGTAGT
CTATTATATGACTACCACCATCATTGCTGTGGTGATTGGCATAATCATTGTCATCATCATCCATCCTGGG
AAGGGCACAAAGGAAAACATGCACAGAGAAGGCAAAATTGTACGAGTGACAGCTGCAGATGCCTTCCTGG
ACTTGATCAGGAACATGTTCCCTCCAAATCTGGTAGAAGCCTGCTTTAAACAGTTTAAAACCAACTATGA
GAAGAGAAGCTTTAAAGTGCCCATCCAGGCCAACGAAACGCTTGTGGGTGCTGTGATAAA
